Addgene plasmid #118640: pAC1807_pmax-dCasRx-FKBP
Purpose: Transient transfection; Expresses dCasRx-FKBP; CAGGS promoter
Depositing lab: Albert Cheng. Depositing organization: Jackson Laboratory. Publication: CRISPR artificial splicing factors. Du M, Jillette N, Zhu JJ, Li S, Cheng AW. Nat Commun. 2020 Jun 12;11(1):2973. doi: 10.1038/s41467-020-16806-4. PubMed 32532987.
Backbone
  Vector backbone: pMAX
  Backbone manufacturer: Amaxa
  Vector type: Mammalian Expression, CRISPR
Growth in bacteria
  Bacterial resistance: Kanamycin, 50 μg/mL
  Growth temperature: 37°C
  Growth strain: NEB Stable
  Copy number: Unknown
Gene/Insert
  Gene/Insert name: dCasRx-FKBP
  Species: Synthetic
  Promoter: CAGGS
  Cloning method: Gateway Cloning
  Sequencing primers: 5′ gggcttgtcgagacagagaagat; 3′ ACCGAGGAGAGGGTTAGGGAT
Resource information
  A portion of this plasmid was derived from a plasmid made by: dCasRx coding sequence from Konermann et al (doi:10.1016/j.cell.2018.02.033) XR002: EF1a-dCasRx-2A-EGFP (Plasmid #109050)
Terms and licenses: Academic/Nonprofit Terms; Industry Terms: Not Available to Industry
Depositor comments: More info at http://CasFx.org . Please visit https://www.biorxiv.org/content/early/2018/09/30/431064 for bioRxiv preprint.
How to cite: pAC1807_pmax-dCasRx-FKBP was a gift from Albert Cheng (Addgene plasmid # 118640 ; http://n2t.net/addgene:118640 ; RRID:Addgene_118640)
