[The description below was written by a language model from this plasmid's Addgene catalogue record and pLannotate feature annotations shown in this document.]
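Description:
pAC1807_pmax-dCasRx-FKBP is a 6.7 kb mammalian expression plasmid built on the pMAX backbone and intended for transient transfection. It is propagated in bacteria through a high-copy ColE1/pUC-type origin and selected with kanamycin via a Tn5 aminoglycoside phosphotransferase (NeoR/KanR) gene, which appears to be driven by a fragment of the bla promoter. No separate mammalian promoter for this marker is annotated, which fits the stated transient use.

The payload is a synthetic fusion of catalytically inactive RfxCas13d (dCasRx), the RNA-targeting type VI CRISPR protein from Ruminococcus flavefaciens, to human FKBP12. The catalogue entry lists the promoter as CAGGS, whereas the sequence annotation identifies a CMV immediate-early enhancer and CMV promoter followed by a chimeric β-globin/immunoglobulin intron; the two descriptions do not fully agree, and the record does not resolve this. The open reading frame was introduced by Gateway cloning and sits between attB1 and attB2 sites. Upstream of dCasRx are a FLAG-tag fragment and three tandem SV40 nuclear localization signals. An HA-tag fragment lies between dCasRx and the C-terminal FKBP domain. A V5 tag sequence lies beyond attB2, though the record does not show whether it is translated in frame, and an SV40 polyadenylation signal lies downstream of the cassette.

The dCasRx coding sequence was derived from an earlier EF1a-dCasRx-2A-EGFP plasmid. The construct comes from work on CRISPR artificial splicing factors, in which guide-RNA-directed dCasRx is used to bring effector domains to target transcripts. FKBP12 is commonly used as one half of a chemically induced dimerization pair, suggesting inducible recruitment of a partner-tagged effector, although the record does not specify the partner or guide RNA constructs.
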