Features (pLannotate 1.2.2; 18 found; start..end, strand, type, name):
    142..519     +  enhancer       CMV enhancer: human cytomegalovirus immediate early enhancer
    521..720     +  promoter       CMV promoter: human cytomegalovirus (CMV) immediate early promoter
    815..947     +  intron         chimeric intron: chimera between introns from human β-globin and immunoglobulin heavy chain genes
    962..986     +  protein_bind   attB1: mutant version of attB; recombination site for the Gateway® BP reaction BP Clonase™
   1055..1071    +  CDS            3xFLAG (fragment): three tandem FLAG® epitope tags
   1103..1123    +  CDS            SV40 NLS: nuclear localization signal of SV40 (simian virus 40) large T antigen
   1127..1147    +  CDS            SV40 NLS: nuclear localization signal of SV40 (simian virus 40) large T antigen
   1151..1171    +  CDS            SV40 NLS: nuclear localization signal of SV40 (simian virus 40) large T antigen
   1283..4180    +  CDS            RfxCas13d: RNA-targeting Type VI CRISPR protein from Ruminococcus flavefaciens strain XPD3002 (Konermann et al., 2018)
   4220..4246    +  CDS            3xHA (fragment): three tandem HA epitope tags
   4358..4681    +  CDS            FKBP: human FK506-binding protein FKBP12
   4697..4721    -  protein_bind   attB2: mutant version of attB; recombination site for the Gateway® BP reaction BP Clonase™
   4774..4815    +  CDS            V5 tag: epitope tag from simian virus 5
   4870..4951    -  polyA_signal   SV40 poly(A) signal: SV40 polyadenylation signal
   4974..5042    -  CDS            large T antigen (fragment): large T antigen from SV40 (simian virus 40)
   5149..5737    -  rep_origin     ori: high-copy-number ColE1/pMB1/pBR322/pUC origin of replication
   5818..6612    -  CDS            NeoR/KanR: aminoglycoside phosphotransferase from Tn5; aph(3')-II (or nptII); confers resistance to neomycin, kanamycin, and G418 (Geneticin®)
   6613..6639    -  promoter       AmpR promoter (fragment): bla
>Addgene plasmid #118640 | pAC1807_pmax-dCasRx-FKBP | addgene full sequence | sequence record 232523 | Addgene NGS Result
TGTCAATATTGGCCATTAGCCATATTATTCATTGGTTATATAGCATAAATCAATATTGGCTATTGGCCAT
TGCATACGTTGTATCTATATCATAATATGTACATTTATATTGGCTCATGTCCAATATGACCGCCATGTTG
GCATTGATTATTGACTAGTTATTAATAGTAATCAATTACGGGGTCATTAGTTCATAGCCCATATATGGAG
TTCCGCGTTACATAACTTACGGTAAATGGCCCGCCTGGCTGACCGCCCAACGACCCCCGCCCATTGACGT
CAATAATGACGTATGTTCCCATAGTAACGCCAATAGGGACTTTCCATTGACGTCAATGGGTGGAGTATTT
ACGGTAAACTGCCCACTTGGCAGTACATCAAGTGTATCATATGCCAAGTCCGCCCCCTATTGACGTCAAT
GACGGTAAATGGCCCGCCTGGCATTATGCCCAGTACATGACCTTACGGGACTTTCCTACTTGGCAGTACA
TCTACGTATTAGTCATCGCTATTACCATGGTGATGCGGTTTTGGCAGTACACCAATGGGCGTGGATAGCG
GTTTGACTCACGGGGATTTCCAAGTCTCCACCCCATTGACGTCAATGGGAGTTTGTTTTGGCACCAAAAT
CAACGGGACTTTCCAAAATGTCGTAATAACCCCGCCCCGTTGACGCAAATGGGCGGTAGGCGTGTACGGT
GGGAGGTCTATATAAGCAGAGGTCGTTTAGTGAACCGTCAGATCACTAGTAGCTTTATTGCGGTAGTTTA
TCACAGTTAAATTGCTAACGCAGTCAGTGCTCGACTGATCACAGGTAAGTATCAAGGTTACAAGACAGGT
TTAAGGAGGCCAATAGAAACTGGGCTTGTCGAGACAGAGAAGATTCTTGCGTTTCTGATAGGCACCTATT
GGTCTTACTGACATCCACTTTGCCTTTCTCTCCACAGGGAAAAAACAATTGACAAGTTTGTACAAAAAAG
CAGGCTCCGAATTCACCGGTGCCGCCACCATGGACTACAAGGATCACGACGGTGACTATAAGGATCATGA
CATCGACTATAAGGACGATGACGATAAGATCGATGGCGGAGGCGGATCTGATCCAAAAAAGAAGAGAAAG
GTAGATCCAAAAAAGAAGAGAAAGGTAGATCCAAAAAAGAAGAGAAAGGTAGGATCTACCGGATCTAGAA
ACGATGGTGGTGGTGGAAGCGGGGGTGGGGGCAGCGGTGGAGGGGGAAGCGGGCGCGCCAGCCCCAAGAA
GAAGAGAAAGGTGGAGGCCAGCATCGAAAAAAAAAAGTCCTTCGCCAAGGGCATGGGCGTGAAGTCCACA
CTCGTGTCCGGCTCCAAAGTGTACATGACAACCTTCGCCGAAGGCAGCGACGCCAGGCTGGAAAAGATCG
TGGAGGGCGACAGCATCAGGAGCGTGAATGAGGGCGAGGCCTTCAGCGCTGAAATGGCCGATAAAAACGC
CGGCTATAAGATCGGCAACGCCAAATTCAGCCATCCTAAGGGCTACGCCGTGGTGGCTAACAACCCTCTG
TATACAGGACCCGTCCAGCAGGATATGCTCGGCCTGAAGGAAACTCTGGAAAAGAGGTACTTCGGCGAGA
GCGCTGATGGCAATGACAATATTTGTATCCAGGTGATCCATAACATCCTGGACATTGAAAAAATCCTCGC
CGAATACATTACCAACGCCGCCTACGCCGTCAACAATATCTCCGGCCTGGATAAGGACATTATTGGATTC
GGCAAGTTCTCCACAGTGTATACCTACGACGAATTCAAAGACCCCGAGCACCATAGGGCCGCTTTCAACA
ATAACGATAAGCTCATCAACGCCATCAAGGCCCAGTATGACGAGTTCGACAACTTCCTCGATAACCCCAG
ACTCGGCTATTTCGGCCAGGCCTTTTTCAGCAAGGAGGGCAGAAATTACATCATCAATTACGGCAACGAA
TGCTATGACATTCTGGCCCTCCTGAGCGGACTGGCGCACTGGGTGGTCGCTAACAACGAAGAAGAGTCCA
GGATCTCCAGGACCTGGCTCTACAACCTCGATAAGAACCTCGACAACGAATACATCTCCACCCTCAACTA
CCTCTACGACAGGATCACCAATGAGCTGACCAACTCCTTCTCCAAGAACTCCGCCGCCAACGTGAACTAT
ATTGCCGAAACTCTGGGAATCAACCCTGCCGAATTCGCCGAACAATATTTCAGATTCAGCATTATGAAAG
AGCAGAAAAACCTCGGATTCAATATCACCAAGCTCAGGGAAGTGATGCTGGACAGGAAGGATATGTCCGA
GATCAGGAAAAATCATAAGGTGTTCGACTCCATCAGGACCAAGGTCTACACCATGATGGACTTTGTGATT
TATAGGTATTACATCGAAGAGGATGCCAAGGTGGCTGCCGCCAATAAGTCCCTCCCCGATAATGAGAAGT
CCCTGAGCGAGAAGGATATCTTTGTGATTAACCTGAGGGGCTCCTTCAACGACGACCAGAAGGATGCCCT
CTACTACGATGAAGCTAATAGAATTTGGAGAAAGCTCGAAAATATCATGCACAACATCAAGGAATTTAGG
GGAAACAAGACAAGAGAGTATAAGAAGAAGGACGCCCCTAGACTGCCCAGAATCCTGCCCGCTGGCCGTG
ATGTTTCCGCCTTCAGCAAACTCATGTATGCCCTGACCATGTTCCTGGATGGCAAGGAGATCAACGACCT
CCTGACCACCCTGATTAATAAATTCGATAACATCCAGAGCTTCCTGAAGGTGATGCCTCTCATCGGAGTC
AACGCTAAGTTCGTGGAGGAATACGCCTTTTTCAAAGACTCCGCCAAGATCGCCGATGAGCTGAGGCTGA
TCAAGTCCTTCGCTAGAATGGGAGAACCTATTGCCGATGCCAGGAGGGCCATGTATATCGACGCCATCCG
TATTTTAGGAACCAACCTGTCCTATGATGAGCTCAAGGCCCTCGCCGACACCTTTTCCCTGGACGAGAAC
GGAAACAAGCTCAAGAAAGGCAAGCACGGCATGAGAAATTTCATTATTAATAACGTGATCAGCAATAAAA
GGTTCCACTACCTGATCAGATACGGTGATCCTGCCCACCTCCATGAGATCGCCAAAAACGAGGCCGTGGT
GAAGTTCGTGCTCGGCAGGATCGCTGACATCCAGAAAAAACAGGGCCAGAACGGCAAGAACCAGATCGAC
AGGTACTACGAAACTTGTATCGGAAAGGATAAGGGCAAGAGCGTGAGCGAAAAGGTGGACGCTCTCACAA
AGATCATCACCGGAATGAACTACGACCAATTCGACAAGAAAAGGAGCGTCATTGAGGACACCGGCAGGGA
AAACGCCGAGAGGGAGAAGTTTAAAAAGATCATCAGCCTGTACCTCACCGTGATCTACCACATCCTCAAG
AATATTGTCAATATCAACGCCAGGTACGTCATCGGATTCCATTGCGTCGAGCGTGATGCTCAACTGTACA
AGGAGAAAGGCTACGACATCAATCTCAAGAAACTGGAAGAGAAGGGATTCAGCTCCGTCACCAAGCTCTG
CGCTGGCATTGATGAAACTGCCCCCGATAAGAGAAAGGACGTGGAAAAGGAGATGGCTGAAAGAGCCAAG
GAGAGCATTGACAGCCTCGAGAGCGCCAACCCCAAGCTGTATGCCAATTACATCAAATACAGCGACGAGA
AGAAAGCCGAGGAGTTCACCAGGCAGATTAACAGGGAGAAGGCCAAAACCGCCCTGAACGCCTACCTGAG
GAACACCAAGTGGAATGTGATCATCAGGGAGGACCTCCTGAGAATTGACAACAAGACATGTACCCTGTTC
GCAAACAAGGCCGTCGCCCTGGAAGTGGCCAGGTATGTCCACGCCTATATCAACGACATTGCCGAGGTCA
ATTCCTACTTCCAACTGTACCATTACATCATGCAGAGAATTATCATGAATGAGAGGTACGAGAAAAGCAG
CGGAAAGGTGTCCGAGTACTTCGACGCTGTGAATGACGAGAAGAAGTACAACGATAGGCTCCTGAAACTG
CTGTGTGTGCCTTTCGGCTACTGTATCCCCAGGTTTAAGAACCTGAGCATCGAGGCCCTGTTCGATAGGA
ACGAGGCCGCCAAGTTCGACAAGGAGAAAAAGAAGGTGTCCGGCAATTCCGGATCCGGACCTAAGAAAAA
GAGGAAGGTGGCGGCCGCTTACCCATACGATGTTCCAGATTACGCTGGCGGCCGCGGGGGAGGCGGTTCC
GGTGGCGGCGGAAGCGGAGGTGGAGGATCAGGGCCGGCCGGAGGTGGCTCATCTGGCGGAGGTCAGATCT
CGTACGCGTCCCGGGGCGGAGTGCAGGTGGAAACCATCTCCCCAGGAGACGGGCGCACCTTCCCCAAGCG
CGGCCAGACCTGCGTGGTGCACTACACCGGGATGCTTGAAGATGGAAAGAAATTTGATTCCTCCCGGGAC
AGAAACAAGCCCTTTAAGTTTATGCTAGGCAAGCAGGAGGTGATCCGAGGCTGGGAAGAAGGGGTTGCCC
AGATGAGTGTGGGTCAGAGAGCCAAACTGACTATATCTCCAGATTATGCCTATGGTGCCACTGGGCACCC
AGGCATCATCCCACCACATGCCACTCTCGTCTTCGATGTGGAGCTTCTAAAACTGGAATGATTAATTAAG
AATTCGACCCAGCTTTCTTGTACAAAGTGGTTGATATCCAGCACAGTGGCGGCCGCTCGAGTCTAGAGGG
CCCGCGGTTCGAAGGTAAGCCTATCCCTAACCCTCTCCTCGGTCTCGATTCTACGCGTACCGGTTAGCAA
TTGTTTTTTCGATGAGTTTGGACAAACCACAACTAGAATGCAGTGAAAAAAATGCTTTATTTGTGAAATT
TGTGATGCTATTGCTTTATTTGTAACCATTATAAGCTGCAATAAACAAGTTAACAACAACAATTGCATTC
ATTTTATGTTTCAGGTTCAGGGGGAGGTGTGGGAGGTTTTTTAAAGCAAGTAAAACCTCTACAAATGTGG
TACTTAAGAGGGGGAGACCAAAGGGCGAGACGTTAAGGCCTCACGTGACATGTGAGCAAAAGGCCAGCAA
AAGGCCAGGAACCGTAAAAAGGCCGCGTTGCTGGCGTTTTTCCATAGGCTCCGCCCCCCTGACGAGCATC
ACAAAAATCGACGCTCAAGTCAGAGGTGGCGAAACCCGACAGGACTATAAAGATACCAGGCGTTTCCCCC
TGGAAGCTCCCTCGTGCGCTCTCCTGTTCCGACCCTGCCGCTTACGGGATACCTGTCCGCCTTTCTCCCT
TCGGGAAGCGTGGCGCTTTCTCATAGCTCACGCTGTAGGTATCTCAGTTCGGTGTAGGTCGTTCGCTCCA
AGCTGGGCTGTGTGCACGAACCCCCCGTTCAGCCCGACCGCTGCGCCTTATCCGGTAACTATCGTCTTGA
GTCCAACCCGGTAAGACACGACTTATCGCCACTGGCAGCAGCCACTGGTAACAGGATTAGCAGAGCGAGG
TATGTAGGCGGTGCTACAGAGTTCTTGAAGTGGTGGCCTAACTACGGCTACACTAGAAGAACAGTATTTG
GTATCTGCGCTCTGCTGAAGCCAGTTACCTTCGGAAAAAGAGTTGGTAGCTCTTGATCCGGCAAACAAAC
CACCGCTGGTAGCGGTGGTTTTTTTGTTTGCAAGCAGCAGATTACGCGCAGAAAAAAAGGATCTCAAGAA
GATCCTTTGATCTTTTCTACGGGGTCTGACGCTCAGTGGAACGAAAACTCACGTTAAGGGATTTTGGTCA
TGCCGTCTCAGAAGAACTCGTCAAGAAGGCGATAGAAGGCGATGCGCTGCGAATCGGGAGCGGCGATACC
GTAAAGCACGAGGAAGCGGTCAGCCCATTCGCCGCCAAGCTCTTCAGCAATATCACGGGTAGCCAACGCT
ATGTCCTGATAGCGGTCCGCCACACCCAGCCGGCCACAGTCGATGAATCCAGAAAAGCGGCCATTTTCCA
CCATGATATTCGGCAAGCAGGCATCGCCATGGGTCACGACGAGATCCTCGCCGTCGGGCATGCTCGCCTT
GAGCCTGGCGAACAGTTCGGCTGGCGCGAGCCCCTGATGCTCTTCGTCCAGATCATCCTGATCGACAAGA
CCGGCTTCCATCCGAGTACGTGCTCTCTCGATGCGATGTTTCGCTTGGTGGTCGAATGGGCAGGTAGCCG
GATCAAGCGTATGCAGCCGCCGCATTGCATCAGCCATGATGGATACTTTCTCGGCAGGAGCAAGGTGAGA
TGACAGGAGATCCTGCCCCGGCACTTCGCCCAATAGCAGCCAGTCCCTTCCCGCTTCAGTGACAACGTCG
AGTACAGCTGCGCAAGGAACGCCCGTCGTGGCCAGCCACGATAGCCGCGCTGCCTCGTCTTGCAGTTCAT
TCAGGGCACCGGACAGGTCGGTCTTGACAAAAAGAACCGGGCGCCCCTGCGCTGACAGCCGGAACACGGC
GGCATCAGAGCAGCCGATTGTCTGTTGTGCCCAGTCATAGCCGAATAGCCTCTCCACCCAAGCGGCCGGA
GAACCTGCGTGCAATCCATCTTGTTCAATCATAATATTATTGAAGCATTTATCAGGGTTCGTCTCGTCCC
GGTCTCCTCCCATGCA
